LOCUS       Exported 4193 bp ds-DNA circular SYN 13-MAY-2021
DEFINITION  pMVP L3-L2 entry plasmid, contains OLLAS epitope tag + IRES2-eGFP +
            polyA for 3- or 4-component MultiSite Gateway Pro assembly. Allows
            C-term epitope fusion and IRES expression of eGFP reporter.
ACCESSION   .
VERSION     .
KEYWORDS    IX702: pMVP (L3-L2) OLLAS-IRES-eGFP + polyA
SOURCE      synthetic DNA construct
  ORGANISM  synthetic DNA construct
REFERENCE   1 (bases 1 to 4193)
  AUTHORS   Haldeman JM, Conway AE, Arlotto ME, Slentz DH, Muoio DM, Becker TC,
            Newgard CB
  TITLE     Creation of versatile cloning platforms for transgene expression and
            dCas9-based epigenome editing.
  JOURNAL   Nucleic Acids Res. 2018 Dec 27. pii: 5264291. doi:
            10.1093/nar/gky1286.
  PUBMED    30590691
REFERENCE   2 (bases 1 to 4193)
  AUTHORS   .
  TITLE     Direct Submission
  JOURNAL   Exported May 13, 2021 from SnapGene Server 1.1.58
            http://www.snapgene.com
FEATURES             Location/Qualifiers
     source          1..4193
                     /organism="synthetic DNA construct"
                     /mol_type="other DNA"
     primer_bind     92..109
                     /label=L4440
                     /note="L4440 vector, forward primer"
     terminator      268..295
                     /label=rrnB T2 terminator
                     /note="transcription terminator T2 from the E. coli rrnB
                     gene"
     terminator      387..473
                     /gene="Escherichia coli rrnB"
                     /label=rrnB T1 terminator
                     /note="transcription terminator T1 from the E. coli rrnB
                     gene"
     primer_bind     522..544
                     /label=M13/pUC Forward
                     /note="In lacZ gene"
     primer_bind     536..553
                     /label=M13 Forward
                     /note="In lacZ gene. Also called M13-F20 or M13 (-21)
                     Forward"
     primer_bind     537..553
                     /label=M13 fwd
                     /note="common sequencing primer, one of multiple similar
                     variants"
     protein_bind    570..665
                     /gene="mutant version of attL"
                     /label=attL3
                     /bound_moiety="LR Clonase(TM)"
                     /note="recombination site for the Gateway(R) LR reaction"
     CDS             677..718
                     /codon_start=1
                     /product="Escherichia coli OmpF Linker and mouse Langerin
                     fusion sequence tag (Park et al., 2008)"
                     /label=OLLAS tag
                     /translation="SGFANELGPRLMGK"
     misc_feature    722..774
                     /label=MCS
                     /note="multiple cloning site"
     misc_feature    776..1362
                     /label=IRES2
                     /note="internal ribosome entry site (IRES) of the
                     encephalomyocarditis virus (EMCV)"
     primer_bind     complement(943..960)
                     /label=IRES reverse
                     /note="IRES internal ribosome entry site, reverse primer.
                     Also called pCDH-rev"
     primer_bind     1170..1189
                     /label=IRES-F
                     /note="IRES internal ribosome entry site, forward primer"
     CDS             1363..2082
                     /codon_start=1
                     /product="the original enhanced GFP (Yang et al., 1996)"
                     /label=EGFP
                     /note="mammalian codon-optimized"
                     /translation="MVSKGEELFTGVVPILVELDGDVNGHKFSVSGEGEGDATYGKLTL
                     KFICTTGKLPVPWPTLVTTLTYGVQCFSRYPDHMKQHDFFKSAMPEGYVQERTIFFKDD
                     GNYKTRAEVKFEGDTLVNRIELKGIDFKEDGNILGHKLEYNYNSHNVYIMADKQKNGIK
                     VNFKIRHNIEDGSVQLADHYQQNTPIGDGPVLLPDNHYLSTQSALSKDPNEKRDHMVLL
                     EFVTAAGITLGMDELYK"
     CDS             1363..2079
                     /codon_start=1
                     /product="enhanced GFP"
                     /label=EGFP
                     /translation="MVSKGEELFTGVVPILVELDGDVNGHKFSVSGEGEGDATYGKLTL
                     KFICTTGKLPVPWPTLVTTLTYGVQCFSRYPDHMKQHDFFKSAMPEGYVQERTIFFKDD
                     GNYKTRAEVKFEGDTLVNRIELKGIDFKEDGNILGHKLEYNYNSHNVYIMADKQKNGIK
                     VNFKIRHNIEDGSVQLADHYQQNTPIGDGPVLLPDNHYLSTQSALSKDPNEKRDHMVLL
                     EFVTAAGITLGMDELYK"
     primer_bind     complement(1408..1429)
                     /label=EGFP-N
                     /note="EGFP, reverse primer"
     primer_bind     complement(1669..1688)
                     /label=EXFP-R
                     /note="For distinguishing EGFP variants, reverse primer"
     primer_bind     2016..2037
                     /label=EGFP-C
                     /note="EGFP, forward primer"
     polyA_signal    2205..2286
                     /label=SV40 poly(A) signal
                     /note="SV40 polyadenylation signal"
     primer_bind     complement(2242..2261)
                     /label=SV40pA-R
                     /note="SV40 polyA, reverse primer"
     protein_bind    complement(2305..2404)
                     /gene="mutant version of attL"
                     /label=attL2
                     /bound_moiety="LR Clonase(TM)"
                     /note="recombination site for the Gateway(R) LR reaction"
     primer_bind     complement(2434..2453)
                     /label=T7
                     /note="T7 promoter, forward primer"
     promoter        complement(2435..2453)
                     /label=T7 promoter
                     /note="promoter for bacteriophage T7 RNA polymerase"
     primer_bind     complement(2458..2474)
                     /label=M13 rev
                     /note="common sequencing primer, one of multiple similar
                     variants"
     primer_bind     complement(2458..2474)
                     /label=M13 Reverse
                     /note="In lacZ gene. Also called M13-rev"
     primer_bind     complement(2576..2595)
                     /label=pENTR-R
                     /note="pENTR vectors, reverse primer"
     CDS             2587..3396
                     /codon_start=1
                     /gene="aph(3')-Ia"
                     /product="aminoglycoside phosphotransferase"
                     /label=KanR
                     /note="confers resistance to kanamycin in bacteria or G418
                     (Geneticin(R)) in eukaryotes"
                     /translation="MSHIQRETSRPRLNSNMDADLYGYKWARDNVGQSGATIYRLYGKP
                     DAPELFLKHGKGSVANDVTDEMVRLNWLTEFMPLPTIKHFIRTPDDAWLLTTAIPGKTA
                     FQVLEEYPDSGENIVDALAVFLRRLHSIPVCNCPFNSDRVFRLAQAQSRMNNGLVDASD
                     FDDERNGWPVEQVWKEMHKLLPFSPDSVVTHGDFSLDNLIFDEGKLIGCIDVGRVGIAD
                     RYQDLAILWNCLGEFSPSLQKRLFQKYGIDNPDMNKLQFHLMLDEFF"
     primer_bind     complement(2654..2673)
                     /label=Kan-R
                     /note="Kanamycin resistance gene, reverse primer"
     rep_origin      3543..4131
                     /direction=RIGHT
                     /label=ori
                     /note="high-copy-number ColE1/pMB1/pBR322/pUC origin of
                     replication"
     primer_bind     4032..4051
                     /label=pBR322ori-F
                     /note="pBR322 origin, forward primer"
ORIGIN
        1 ctttcctgcg ttatcccctg attctgtgga taaccgtatt accgcctttg agtgagctga
       61 taccgctcgc cgcagccgaa cgaccgagcg cagcgagtca gtgagcgagg aagcggaaga
      121 gcgcccaata cgcaaaccgc ctctccccgc gcgttggccg attcattaat gcagctggca
      181 cgacaggttt cccgactgga aagcgggcag tgagcgcaac gcaattaata cgcgtaccgc
      241 tagccaggaa gagtttgtag aaacgcaaaa aggccatccg tcaggatggc cttctgctta
      301 gtttgatgcc tggcagttta tggcgggcgt cctgcccgcc accctccggg ccgttgcttc
      361 acaacgttca aatccgctcc cggcggattt gtcctactca ggagagcgtt caccgacaaa
      421 caacagataa aacgaaaggc ccagtcttcc gactgagcct ttcgttttat ttgatgcctg
      481 gcagttccct actctcgcgt taacgctagc atggatgttt tcccagtcac gacgttgtaa
      541 aacgacggcc agtcttaagc tcgggcccca aataatgatt ttattttgac tgatagtgac
      601 ctgttcgttg caacaaattg atgagcaatg cttttttata atgccaactt tgtataataa
      661 agttgtagct agcggaagcg gcttcgccaa cgagctggga cccaggctga tgggaaagta
      721 actcgagctc aagcttcgaa ttctgcagtc gacggtaccg cgggcccggg atccgcccct
      781 ctccctcccc cccccctaac gttactggcc gaagccgctt ggaataaggc cggtgtgcgt
      841 ttgtctatat gttattttcc accatattgc cgtcttttgg caatgtgagg gcccggaaac
      901 ctggccctgt cttcttgacg agcattccta ggggtctttc ccctctcgcc aaaggaatgc
      961 aaggtctgtt gaatgtcgtg aaggaagcag ttcctctgga agcttcttga agacaaacaa
     1021 cgtctgtagc gaccctttgc aggcagcgga accccccacc tggcgacagg tgcctctgcg
     1081 gccaaaagcc acgtgtataa gatacacctg caaaggcggc acaaccccag tgccacgttg
     1141 tgagttggat agttgtggaa agagtcaaat ggctctcctc aagcgtattc aacaaggggc
     1201 tgaaggatgc ccagaaggta ccccattgta tgggatctga tctggggcct cggtacacat
     1261 gctttacatg tgtttagtcg aggttaaaaa aacgtctagg ccccccgaac cacggggacg
     1321 tggttttcct ttgaaaaaca cgatgataat atggccacaa ccatggtgag caagggcgag
     1381 gagctgttca ccggggtggt gcccatcctg gtcgagctgg acggcgacgt aaacggccac
     1441 aagttcagcg tgtccggcga gggcgagggc gatgccacct acggcaagct gaccctgaag
     1501 ttcatctgca ccaccggcaa gctgcccgtg ccctggccca ccctcgtgac caccctgacc
     1561 tacggcgtgc agtgcttcag ccgctacccc gaccacatga agcagcacga cttcttcaag
     1621 tccgccatgc ccgaaggcta cgtccaggag cgcaccatct tcttcaagga cgacggcaac
     1681 tacaagaccc gcgccgaggt gaagttcgag ggcgacaccc tggtgaaccg catcgagctg
     1741 aagggcatcg acttcaagga ggacggcaac atcctggggc acaagctgga gtacaactac
     1801 aacagccaca acgtctatat catggccgac aagcagaaga acggcatcaa ggtgaacttc
     1861 aagatccgcc acaacatcga ggacggcagc gtgcagctcg ccgaccacta ccagcagaac
     1921 acccccatcg gcgacggccc cgtgctgctg cccgacaacc actacctgag cacccagtcc
     1981 gccctgagca aagaccccaa cgagaagcgc gatcacatgg tcctgctgga gttcgtgacc
     2041 gccgccggga tcactctcgg catggacgag ctgtacaagt aaagcggccg cgactctaga
     2101 tcataatcag ccataccaca tttgtagagg ttttacttgc tttaaaaaac ctcccacacc
     2161 tccccctgaa cctgaaacat aaaatgaatg caattgttgt tgttaacttg tttattgcag
     2221 cttataatgg ttacaaataa agcaatagca tcacaaattt cacaaataaa gcattttttt
     2281 cactgcattc tagttgtggt ttgaacccag ctttcttgta caaagttggc attataagaa
     2341 agcattgctt atcaatttgt tgcaacgaac aggtcactat cagtcaaaat aaaatcatta
     2401 tttgccatcc agctgcaggg cggccgcgat atcccctata gtgagtcgta ttacatggtc
     2461 atagctgttt cctggcagct ctggcccgtg tctcaaaatc tctgatgtta cattgcacaa
     2521 gataaaaata tatcatcatg aacaataaaa ctgtctgctt acataaacag taatacaagg
     2581 ggtgttatga gccatattca acgggaaacg tcgaggccgc gattaaattc caacatggat
     2641 gctgatttat atgggtataa atgggctcgc gataatgtcg ggcaatcagg tgcgacaatc
     2701 tatcgcttgt atgggaagcc cgatgcgcca gagttgtttc tgaaacatgg caaaggtagc
     2761 gttgccaatg atgttacaga tgagatggtc agactaaact ggctgacgga atttatgcct
     2821 cttccgacca tcaagcattt tatccgtact cctgatgatg catggttact caccactgcg
     2881 atccccggaa aaacagcatt ccaggtatta gaagaatatc ctgattcagg tgaaaatatt
     2941 gttgatgcgc tggcagtgtt cctgcgccgg ttgcattcga ttcctgtttg taattgtcct
     3001 tttaacagcg atcgcgtatt tcgtctcgct caggcgcaat cacgaatgaa taacggtttg
     3061 gttgatgcga gtgattttga tgacgagcgt aatggctggc ctgttgaaca agtctggaaa
     3121 gaaatgcata aacttttgcc attctcaccg gattcagtcg tcactcatgg tgatttctca
     3181 cttgataacc ttatttttga cgaggggaaa ttaataggtt gtattgatgt tggacgagtc
     3241 ggaatcgcag accgatacca ggatcttgcc atcctatgga actgcctcgg tgagttttct
     3301 ccttcattac agaaacggct ttttcaaaaa tatggtattg ataatcctga tatgaataaa
     3361 ttgcagtttc atttgatgct cgatgagttt ttctaatcag aattggttaa ttggttgtaa
     3421 cactggcaga gcattacgct gacttgacgg gacggcgcaa gctcatgacc aaaatccctt
     3481 aacgtgagtt acgcgtcgtt ccactgagcg tcagaccccg tagaaaagat caaaggatct
     3541 tcttgagatc ctttttttct gcgcgtaatc tgctgcttgc aaacaaaaaa accaccgcta
     3601 ccagcggtgg tttgtttgcc ggatcaagag ctaccaactc tttttccgaa ggtaactggc
     3661 ttcagcagag cgcagatacc aaatactgtt cttctagtgt agccgtagtt aggccaccac
     3721 ttcaagaact ctgtagcacc gcctacatac ctcgctctgc taatcctgtt accagtggct
     3781 gctgccagtg gcgataagtc gtgtcttacc gggttggact caagacgata gttaccggat
     3841 aaggcgcagc ggtcgggctg aacggggggt tcgtgcacac agcccagctt ggagcgaacg
     3901 acctacaccg aactgagata cctacagcgt gagctatgag aaagcgccac gcttcccgaa
     3961 gggagaaagg cggacaggta tccggtaagc ggcagggtcg gaacaggaga gcgcacgagg
     4021 gagcttccag ggggaaacgc ctggtatctt tatagtcctg tcgggtttcg ccacctctga
     4081 cttgagcgtc gatttttgtg atgctcgtca ggggggcgga gcctatggaa aaacgccagc
     4141 aacgcggcct ttttacggtt cctggccttt tgctggcctt ttgctcacat gtt
//
