[The description below was written by a language model from this plasmid's Addgene catalogue record and the feature table of its GenBank file.]
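Description:
IX702: pMVP (L3-L2) OLLAS-IRES-eGFP + polyA is a 4.2 kb MultiSite Gateway Pro entry plasmid from the pMVP modular cloning platform, built in the pDONR221 P3-P2 backbone. It is propagated in E. coli at high copy from a ColE1/pUC-type origin and selected with kanamycin through an aminoglycoside phosphotransferase gene. The rrnB T1 and T2 terminators sit upstream of the recombination cassette to insulate it from read-through transcription in bacteria. M13 forward and reverse primer sites, plus a T7 promoter on the attL2 side, flank the cassette for sequence verification.

The roughly 1.6 kb synthetic insert lies between attL3 and attL2, the sites recognised by LR Clonase. It begins with the short OLLAS epitope tag (derived from an E. coli OmpF linker and mouse Langerin fusion sequence), followed by a small multiple cloning site, the encephalomyocarditis virus IRES2, mammalian codon-optimised EGFP and an SV40 polyadenylation signal. According to the depositor, the IRES-EGFP-polyA segment was amplified from pIRES2-EGFP. The plasmid carries no eukaryotic promoter or gene of interest of its own. It is the 3′-terminal module of a three- or four-component LR assembly, in which promoter and coding-sequence modules from other entry plasmids are joined upstream of it in a destination vector. In the assembled transcript, the upstream open reading frame is fused at its C-terminus to OLLAS for antibody detection. The IRES drives independent translation of eGFP from the same mRNA to mark expressing cells, and the SV40 signal terminates the transcription unit.
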