Addgene plasmid #121748: IX702: pMVP (L3-L2) OLLAS-IRES-eGFP + polyA
Purpose: pMVP L3-L2 entry plasmid, contains OLLAS epitope tag + IRES2-eGFP + polyA for 3- or 4-component MultiSite Gateway Pro assembly. Allows C-term epitope fusion and IRES expression of eGFP reporter
Depositing lab: Christopher Newgard. Depositing organization: Duke University. Publication: Creation of versatile cloning platforms for transgene expression and dCas9-based epigenome editing. Haldeman JM, Conway AE, Arlotto ME, Slentz DH, Muoio DM, Becker TC, Newgard CB. Nucleic Acids Res. 2018 Dec 27. pii: 5264291. doi: 10.1093/nar/gky1286. PubMed 30590691.
Backbone
  Vector backbone: pDONR221 P3-P2
  Backbone manufacturer: Invitrogen
  Backbone size w/o insert (bp): 2555
  Vector type: Synthetic Biology ; pMVP Gateway Entry Plasmid
Growth in bacteria
  Bacterial resistance: Kanamycin, 50 μg/mL
  Growth temperature: 37°C
  Growth strain: DH5alpha
  Copy number: High Copy
Gene/Insert
  Gene/Insert name: OLLAS epitope tag-IRES2-eGFP + polyA
  Species: Synthetic
  Insert size (bp): 1638
  Cloning method: Gateway Cloning
  Sequencing primers: 5′ M13F; 3′ M13R
Terms and licenses: Academic/Nonprofit Terms; Industry Terms: Not Available to Industry
Depositor comments: IRES-eGFP-SV40 polyA PCR'd from pIRES2-EGFP (Clontech)
How to cite: IX702: pMVP (L3-L2) OLLAS-IRES-eGFP + polyA was a gift from Christopher Newgard (Addgene plasmid # 121748 ; http://n2t.net/addgene:121748 ; RRID:Addgene_121748)
